>Addgene plasmid #158988 | pAAV-pMecp2-dSaCas9-KRAB-pU6-sgRNA | depositor full sequence | sequence record 306926 | ITR-pMecp2-NLS-dSaCas9-KRAB-spA-pU6-sgRNA(BsaI-BsaI-tracRNA)-ITR-f1 ori-pAmpR-AmpR-ori
CCTGCAGGCAGCTGCGCGCTCGCTCGCTCACTGAGGCCGCCCGGGCGTCGGGCGACCTTTGGTCGCCCGG
CCTCAGTGAGCGAGCGAGCGCGCAGAGAGGGAGTGGCCAACTCCATCACTAGGGGTTCCTGCGGCCTCTA
GAAAGCTTAGCTGAATGGGGTCCGCCTCTTTTCCCTGCCTAAACAGACAGGAACTCCTGCCAATTGAGGG
CGTCACCGCTAAGGCTCCGCCCCAGCCTGGGCTCCACAACCAATGAAGGGTAATCTCGACAAAGAGCAAG
GGGTGGGGCGCGGGCGCGCAGGTGCAGCAGCACACAGGCTGGTCGGGAGGGCGGGGCGCGACGTCTGCCG
TGCGGGGTCCCGGCATCGGTTGCGCGCACCGGTGCCACCATGGCCCCAAAGAAGAAGCGGAAGGTCGGTA
TCCACGGAGTCCCAGCAGCCAAGCGGAACTACATCCTGGGCCTGGCCATCGGCATCACCAGCGTGGGCTA
CGGCATCATCGACTACGAGACACGGGACGTGATCGATGCCGGCGTGCGGCTGTTCAAAGAGGCCAACGTG
GAAAACAACGAGGGCAGGCGGAGCAAGAGAGGCGCCAGAAGGCTGAAGCGGCGGAGGCGGCATAGAATCC
AGAGAGTGAAGAAGCTGCTGTTCGACTACAACCTGCTGACCGACCACAGCGAGCTGAGCGGCATCAACCC
CTACGAGGCCAGAGTGAAGGGCCTGAGCCAGAAGCTGAGCGAGGAAGAGTTCTCTGCCGCCCTGCTGCAC
CTGGCCAAGAGAAGAGGCGTGCACAACGTGAACGAGGTGGAAGAGGACACCGGCAACGAGCTGTCCACCA
AAGAGCAGATCAGCCGGAACAGCAAGGCCCTGGAAGAGAAATACGTGGCCGAACTGCAGCTGGAACGGCT
GAAGAAAGACGGCGAAGTGCGGGGCAGCATCAACAGATTCAAGACCAGCGACTACGTGAAAGAAGCCAAA
CAGCTGCTGAAGGTGCAGAAGGCCTACCACCAGCTGGACCAGAGCTTCATCGACACCTACATCGACCTGC
TGGAAACCCGGCGGACCTACTATGAGGGACCTGGCGAGGGCAGCCCCTTCGGCTGGAAGGACATCAAAGA
ATGGTACGAGATGCTGATGGGCCACTGCACCTACTTCCCCGAGGAACTGCGGAGCGTGAAGTACGCCTAC
AACGCCGACCTGTACAACGCCCTGAACGACCTGAACAATCTCGTGATCACCAGGGACGAGAACGAGAAGC
TGGAATATTACGAGAAGTTCCAGATCATCGAGAACGTGTTCAAGCAGAAGAAGAAGCCCACCCTGAAGCA
GATCCCAAAGAAATCCTCGTGAACGAAGAGGATATTAAGGGCTACAGAGTGACCAGCACCGGCAAGCCCG
AGTTCACCAACCTGAAGGTGTACCACGACATCAAGGACATTACCGCCCGGAAAGAGATTATTGAGAACGC
CGAGCTGCTGGATCAGATTGCCAAGATCCTGACCATCTACCAGAGCAGCGAGGACATCCAGGAAGAACTG
ACCAATCTGAACTCCGAGCTGACCCAGGAAGAGATCGAGCAGATCTCTAATCTGAAGGGCTATACCGGCA
CCCACAACCTGAGCCTGAAGGCCATCAACCTGATCCTGGACGAGCTGTGGCACACCAACGACAACCAGAT
CGCTATCTTCAACCGGCTGAAGCTGGTGCCCAAGAAGGTGGACCTGTCCCAGCAGAAAGAGATCCCCACC
ACCCTGGTGGACGACTTCATCCTGAGCCCCGTCGTGAAGAGAAGCTTCATCCAGAGCATCAAAGTGATCA
ACGCCATCATCAAGAAGTACGGCCTGCCCAACGACATCATTATCGAGCTGGCCCGCGAGAAGAACTCCAA
GGACGCCCAGAAAATGATCAACGAGATGCAGAAGCGGAACCGGCAGACCAACGAGCGGATCGAGGAAATC
ATCCGGACCACCGGCAAAGAGAACGCCAAGTACCTGATCGAGAAGATCAAGCTGCACGACATGCAGGAAG
GCAAGTGCCTGTACAGCCTGGAAGCCATCCCTCTGGAAGATCTGCTGAACAACCCCTTCAACTATGAGGT
GGACCACATCATCCCCAGAAGCGTGTCCTTCGACAACAGCTTCAACAACAAGGTGCTCGTGAAGCAGGAA
GAAGCCAGCAAGAAGGGCAACCGGACCCCATTCCAGTACCTGAGCAGCAGCGACAGCAAGATCAGCTACG
AAACCTTCAAGAAGCACATCCTGAATCTGGCCAAGGGCAAGGGCAGAATCAGCAAGACCAAGAAAGAGTA
TCTGCTGGAAGAACGGGACATCAACAGGTTCTCCGTGCAGAAAGACTTCATCAACCGGAACCTGGTGGAT
ACCAGATACGCCACCAGAGGCCTGATGAACCTGCTGCGGAGCTACTTCAGAGTGAACAACCTGGACGTGA
AAGTGAAGTCCATCAATGGCGGCTTCACCAGCTTTCTGCGGCGGAAGTGGAAGTTTAAGAAAGAGCGGAA
CAAGGGGTACAAGCACCACGCCGAGGACGCCCTGATCATTGCCAACGCCGATTTCATCTTCAAAGAGTGG
AAGAAACTGGACAAGGCCAAAAAAGTGATGGAAAACCAGATGTTCGAGGAAAAGCAGGCCGAGAGCATGC
CCGAGATCGAAACCGAGCAGGAGTACAAAGAGATCTTCATCACCCCCCACCAGATCAAGCACATTAAGGA
CTTCAAGGACTACAAGTACAGCCACCGGGTGGACAAGAAGCCTAATAGAGAGCTGATTAACGACACCCTG
TACTCCACCCGGAAGGACGACAAGGGCAACACCCTGATCGTGAACAATCTGAACGGCCTGTACGACAAGG
ACAATGACAAGCTGAAAAAGCTGATCAACAAGAGCCCCGAAAAGCTGCTGATGTACCACCACGACCCCCA
GACCTACCAGAAACTGAAGCTGATTATGGAACAGTACGGCGACGAGAAGAATCCCCTGTACAAGTACTAC
GAGGAAACCGGGAACTACCTGACCAAGTACTCCAAAAAGGACAACGGCCCCGTGATCAAGAAGATTAAGT
ATTACGGCAACAAACTGAACGCCCATCTGGACATCACCGACGACTACCCCAACAGCAGAAACAAGGTCGT
GAAGCTGTCCCTGAAGCCCTACAGATTCGACGTGTACCTGGACAATGGCGTGTACAAGTTCGTGACCGTG
AAGAATCTGGATGTGATCAAAAAAGAAAACTACTACGAAGTGAATAGCAAGTGCTATGAGGAAGCTAAGA
AGCTGAAGAAGATCAGCAACCAGGCCGAGTTTATCGCCTCCTTCTACAACAACGATCTGATCAAGATCAA
CGGCGAGCTGTATAGAGTGATCGGCGTGAACAACGACCTGCTGAACCGGATCGAAGTGAACATGATCGAC
ATCACCTACCGCGAGTACCTGGAAAACATGAACGACAAGAGGCCCCCCAGGATCATTAAGACAATCGCCT
CCAAGACCCAGAGCATTAAGAAGTACAGCACAGACATTCTGGGCAACCTGTATGAAGTGAAATCTAAGAA
GCACCCTCAGATCATCAAAAAGGGCAAAAGGCCGGCGGCCACGAAAAAGGCCGGCCAGGCAAAAAAGAAA
AAGGGATCCATGGACGCGAAATCACTTACGGCATGGTCGAGAACACTGGTTACGTTCAAGGACGTGTTTG
TGGACTTTACACGTGAGGAGTGGAAATTGCTGGATACTGCGCAACAAATTGTGTATCGAAATGTCATGCT
TGAGAATTACAAGAACCTCGTCAGTCTCGGATACCAGTTGACGAAACCGGATGTGATCCTTAGGCTCGAA
AAGGGGGAAGAACCTTGGCTGGTATAAGAATTCAATAAAAGATCTTTATTTTCATTAGATCTGTGTGTTG
GTTTTTTGTGTGGTACCGAGGGCCTATTTCCCATGATTCCTTCATATTTGCATATACGATACAAGGCTGT
TAGAGAGATAATTGGAATTAATTTGACTGTAAACACAAAGATATTAGTACAAAATACGTGACGTAGAAAG
TAATAATTTCTTGGGTAGTTTGCAGTTTTAAAATTATGTTTTAAAATGGACTATCATATGCTTACCGTAA
CTTGAAAGTATTTCGATTTCTTGGCTTTATATATCTTGTGGAAAGGACGAAACACCGGAGACCACGGCAG
GTCTCAGTTTTAGTACTCTGGAAACAGAATCTACTAAAACAAGGCAAAATGCCGTGTTTATCTCGTCAAC
TTGTTGGCGAGATTTTTGCGGCCGCAGGAACCCCTAGTGATGGAGTTGGCCACTCCCTCTCTGCGCGCTC
GCTCGCTCACTGAGGCCGGGCGACCAAAGGTCGCCCGACGCCCGGGCTTTGCCCGGGCGGCCTCAGTGAG
CGAGCGAGCGCGCAGCTGCCTGCAGGGGCGCCTGATGCGGTATTTTCTCCTTACGCATCTGTGCGGTATT
TCACACCGCATA
[95 nt withheld, positions 4493-4587]
T
[46 nt withheld, positions 4589-4634]
C
[141 nt withheld, positions 4636-4776]
CCTTTGACGTTGGAGTCCACGTTCTTT
[37 nt withheld, positions 4804-4840]
ACTCTATCTCGGGCTATTCTTTTGATTTATAAGGGATTTTGCCGATTTCGGTCTATTGGTTAAAAAATGA
GCTGATTTAACAAAAATTTAACGCGAATTTTAACAAAATATTAACGTTTACAATTTTATGGTGCACTCTC
AGTACAATCTGCTCTGATGCCGCATAGTTAAGCCAGCCCCGACACCCGCCAACACCCGCTGACGCGCCCT
GACGGGCTTGTCTGCTCCCGGCATCCGCTTACAGACAAGCTGTGACCGTCTCCGGGAGCTGCATGTGTCA
GAGGTTTTCACCGTCATCACCGAAACGCGCGAGACGAAAGGGCCTCGTGATACGCCTATTTTTATAGGTT
AATGTCATGATAATAATGGTTTCTTAGACGTCAGGTGGCACTTTTCGGGGAAATGTGCGCGGAACCCCTA
TTTGTTTATTTTTCTAAATACATTCAAATATGTATCCGCTCATGAGACAATAACCCTGATAAATGCTTCA
ATAATATTGAAAAAGGAAGAGTATGAGTATTCAACATTTCCGTGTCGCCCTTATTCCCTTTTTTGCGGCA
TTTTGCCTTCCTGTTTTTGCTCACCCAGAAACGCTGGTGAAAGTAAAAGATGCTGAAGATCAGTTGGGTG
CACGAGTGGGTTACATCGAACTGGATCTCAACAGCGGTAAGATCCTTGAGAGTTTTCGCCCCGAAGAACG
TTTTCCAATGATGAGCACTTTTAAAGTTCTGCTATGTGGCGCGGTATTATCCCGTATTGACGCCGGGCAA
GAGCAACTCGGTCGCCGCATACACTATTCTCAGAATGACTTGGTTGAGTACTCACCAGTCACAGAAAAGC
ATCTTACGGATGGCATGACAGTAAGAGAATTATGCAGTGCTGCCATAACCATGAGTGATAACACTGCGGC
CAACTTACTTCTGACAACGATCGGAGGACCGAAGGAGCTAACCGCTTTTTTGCACAACATGGGGGATCAT
GTAACTCGCCTTGATCGTTGGGAACCGGAGCTGAATGAAGCCATACCAAACGACGAGCGTGACACCACGA
TGCCTGTAGCAATGGCAACAACGTTGCGCAAACTATTAACTGGCGAACTACTTACTCTAGCTTCCCGGCA
ACAATTAATAGACTGGATGGAGGCGGATAAAGTTGCAGGACCACTTCTGCGCTCGGCCCTTCCGGCTGGC
TGGTTTATTGCTGATAAATCTGGAGCCGGTGAGCGTGGAAGCCGCGGTATCATTGCAGCACTGGGGCCAG
ATGGTAAGCCCTCCCGTATCGTAGTTATCTACACGACGGGGAGTCAGGCAACTATGGATGAACGAAATAG
ACAGATCGCTGAGATAGGTGCCTCACTGATTAAGCATTGGTAACTGTCAGACCAAGTTTACTCATATATA
CTTTAGATTGATTTAAAACTTCATTTTTAATTTAAAAGGATCTAGGTGAAGATCCTTTTTGATAATCTCA
TGACCAAAATCCCTTAACGTGAGTTTTCGTTCCACTGAGCGTCAGACCCCGTAGAAAAGATCAAAGGATC
TTCTTGAGATCCTTTTTTTCTGCGCGTAATCTGCTGCTTGCAAACAAAAAAACCACCGCTACCAGCGGTG
GTTTGTTTGCCGGATCAAGAGCTACCAACTCTTTTTCCGAAGGTAACTGGCTTCAGCAGAGCGCAGATAC
CAAATACTGTTCTTCTAGTGTAGCCGTAGTTAGGCCACCACTTCAAGAACTCTGTAGCACCGCCTACATA
CCTCGCTCTGCTAATCCTGTTACCAGTGGCTGCTGCCAGTGGCGATAAGTCGTGTCTTACCGGGTTGGAC
TCAAGACGATAGTTACCGGATAAGGCGCAGCGGTCGGGCTGAACGGGGGGTTCGTGCACACAGCCCAGCT
TGGAGCGAACGACCTACACCGAACTGAGATACCTACAGCGTGAGCTATGAGAAAGCGCCACGCTTCCCGA
AGGGAGAAAGGCGGACAGGTATCCGGTAAGCGGCAGGGTCGGAACAGGAGAGCGCACGAGGGAGCTTCCA
GGGGGAAACGCCTGGTATCTTTATAGTCCTGTCGGGTTTCGCCACCTCTGACTTGAGCGTCGATTTTTGT
GATGCTCGTCAGGGGGGCGGAGCCTATGGAAAAACGCCAGCAACGCGGCCTTTTTACGGTTCCTGGCCTT
TTGCTGGCCTTTTGCTCACATGT
Features (pLannotate 1.2.2; 18 found; start..end, strand, type, name):
     12..39      +  repeat_region  AAV2 ITR (fragment): inverted terminal repeat of adeno-associated virus serotype 2 inverted
     68..95      +  repeat_region  AAV2 ITR (fragment): inverted terminal repeat of adeno-associated virus serotype 2 inverted
    149..377     +  promoter       Mecp2 promoter: promoter for selective expression in neurons (Adachi et al., 2005; Gray et al., 2011)
    441..1340    +  CDS            cas9 (fragment): CAS9_STAAU - Experimental evidence at protein level: Swiss-Prot protein existence level 1. CRISPR (clustered regularly interspaced short palindromic repeat) is an adaptive immune system that provides protection against mobile genetic elements (viruses, transposable elements and conjugative plasmids). CRISPR clusters contain spacers, sequences complementary to antecedent mobile elements, and target invading nucleic acids. CRISPR clusters are transcribed and processed into CRISPR RNA (crRNA). In type II CRISPR systems correct processing of pre-crRNA requires a trans- encoded small RNA (tracrRNA)
   1337..3595    +  CDS            cas9 (fragment): CAS9_STAAU - Experimental evidence at protein level: Swiss-Prot protein existence level 1. CRISPR (clustered regularly interspaced short palindromic repeat) is an adaptive immune system that provides protection against mobile genetic elements (viruses, transposable elements and conjugative plasmids). CRISPR clusters contain spacers, sequences complementary to antecedent mobile elements, and target invading nucleic acids. CRISPR clusters are transcribed and processed into CRISPR RNA (crRNA). In type II CRISPR systems correct processing of pre-crRNA requires a trans- encoded small RNA (tracrRNA)
   3596..3643    +  CDS            nucleoplasmin NLS: bipartite nuclear localization signal from nucleoplasmin
   3686..3874    +  CDS            ZNF720 (fragment): ZN720_HUMAN - Experimental evidence at protein level: Swiss-Prot protein existence level 1. From Homo sapiens (Human).
   3884..3932    +  polyA_signal   poly(A) signal: synthetic polyadenylation signal
   3938..4178    +  promoter       U6 promoter: RNA polymerase III promoter for human U6 snRNA
   4207..4282    +  misc_RNA       Sa gRNA scaffold: guide RNA scaffold for the Staphylococcus aureus CRISPR/Cas9 system
   4296..4436    +  repeat_region  AAV2 ITR: inverted terminal repeat of adeno-associated virus serotype 2 inverted
   4441..4492    -  misc_feature   bom (fragment): basis of mobility region from pBR322
   4511..4966    +  rep_origin     f1 ori (sequence partly withheld): f1 bacteriophage origin of replication; arrow indicates direction of (+) strand synthesis
   4967..5016    -  misc_feature   bom (fragment): basis of mobility region from pBR322
   5118..5153    -  CDS            rop (fragment): Rop protein, which maintains plasmids at low copy number; rop
   5248..5352    +  promoter       AmpR promoter: bla
   5353..6213    +  CDS            AmpR: β-lactamase; bla; confers resistance to ampicillin, carbenicillin, and related antibiotics
   6384..6972    +  rep_origin     ori: high-copy-number ColE1/pMB1/pBR322/pUC origin of replication
