[The description below was written by a language model from this plasmid's Addgene catalogue record and pLannotate feature annotations shown in this document.]
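Description:
pAAV-pMecp2-dSaCas9-KRAB-pU6-sgRNA is a 7,033 bp AAV transfer plasmid for CRISPR interference in neurons, derived from the single-vector SaCas9 backbone pX601. It replicates in E. coli from a high-copy ColE1/pUC-type origin under ampicillin selection (AmpR with its own bla promoter) and also carries an f1 phage origin. The transgene cassette lies between AAV2 inverted terminal repeats, which direct replication and packaging of the intervening DNA into AAV particles. The automated annotation finds the right ITR intact but only short fragments of the left one, which may reflect the difficulty of sequencing or matching these repeats rather than a real truncation.

Relative to pX601, three parts were exchanged: the CMV promoter for the short Mecp2 promoter, which favours expression in neurons; the bGH polyadenylation signal for a compact synthetic poly(A) signal; and SaCas9 for dSaCas9-KRAB. The roughly 3.5 kb synthetic insert encodes nuclease-dead Staphylococcus aureus Cas9 followed by a nucleoplasmin bipartite NLS and a KRAB transcriptional repressor domain, which the annotation tool matches to a human zinc-finger protein fragment. The sequence record name also indicates an N-terminal NLS. Downstream, a human U6 RNA polymerase III promoter drives the Sa guide RNA scaffold, with BsaI sites between them for inserting a spacer; no targeting sequence is present as supplied. The small promoter and poly(A) signal help keep both the repressor and the guide within the AAV packaging limit. Once a guide is cloned, dSaCas9-KRAB binds the target locus without cutting and silences transcription, allowing gene knockdown in neurons after AAV delivery.
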