Addgene plasmid #158988: pAAV-pMecp2-dSaCas9-KRAB-pU6-sgRNA
Purpose: Vector E encodes pAAV-pMecp2-dSaCas9-KRAB-spA-pU6-sgRNA (BsaI) transgenes for AAV packaging and expression of CRISPR interference in neurons
Depositing lab: Chung Tin. Depositing organization: City University of Hong Kong. Publication: Targeted Transgene Activation in the Brain Tissue by Systemic Delivery of Engineered AAV1 Expressing CRISPRa. Lau CH, Ho JW, Lo PK, Tin C. Mol Ther Nucleic Acids. 2019 Jun 7;16:637-649. doi: 10.1016/j.omtn.2019.04.015. Epub 2019 Apr 23. PubMed 31108320.
Backbone
  Vector backbone: pX601 (Addgene #61591)
  Total vector size (bp): 7033
  Modifications to backbone: replaced CMV promoter with pMecp2; replace bGHpA with spA; replaced SaCas9 with dSaCas9-KRAB
  Vector type: Mammalian Expression, AAV, CRISPR
Growth in bacteria
  Bacterial resistance: Ampicillin, 100 μg/mL
  Growth temperature: 37°C
  Growth strain: NEB Stable
  Copy number: High Copy
Gene/Insert
  Gene/Insert name: dSaCas9-KRAB
  Species: Synthetic
  Insert size (bp): 3494
  Promoter: pMecp2
  Cloning method: Restriction Enzyme; 5′ cloning site AgeI (unknown if destroyed); 3′ cloning site EcoRI (unknown if destroyed)
  Sequencing primers: 5′ GCAGGTTGTAGTCGAACAGCAGCT; 3′ CAGCACAGACATTCTGGGCAACCT
Terms and licenses: Academic/Nonprofit Terms; Industry Terms: Not Available to Industry
How to cite: pAAV-pMecp2-dSaCas9-KRAB-pU6-sgRNA was a gift from Chung Tin (Addgene plasmid # 158988 ; http://n2t.net/addgene:158988 ; RRID:Addgene_158988)
