LOCUS       Exported 7034 bp ds-DNA circular SYN 12-MAY-2021
DEFINITION  Vector E encodes pAAV-pMecp2-dSaCas9-KRAB-spA-pU6-sgRNA (BsaI)
            transgenes for AAV packaging and expression of CRISPR interference
            in neurons.
ACCESSION   .
VERSION     .
KEYWORDS    pAAV-pMecp2-dSaCas9-KRAB-pU6-sgRNA
SOURCE      synthetic DNA construct
  ORGANISM  synthetic DNA construct
REFERENCE   1 (bases 1 to 7034)
  AUTHORS   Lau CH, Ho JW, Lo PK, Tin C
  TITLE     Targeted Transgene Activation in the Brain Tissue by Systemic
            Delivery of Engineered AAV1 Expressing CRISPRa.
  JOURNAL   Mol Ther Nucleic Acids. 2019 Jun 7;16:637-649. doi:
            10.1016/j.omtn.2019.04.015. Epub 2019 Apr 23.
  PUBMED    31108320
REFERENCE   2 (bases 1 to 7034)
  AUTHORS   .
  TITLE     Direct Submission
  JOURNAL   Exported May 12, 2021 from SnapGene Server 1.1.58
            http://www.snapgene.com
FEATURES             Location/Qualifiers
     source          1..7034
                     /organism="synthetic DNA construct"
                     /mol_type="other DNA"
     repeat_region   1..130
                     /label=AAV2 ITR (alternate)
                     /note="Functional equivalent of wild-type AAV2 ITR"
     promoter        149..377
                     /label=Mecp2 promoter
                     /note="promoter for selective expression in neurons (Adachi
                     et al., 2005; Gray et al., 2011)"
     regulatory      384..393
                     /regulatory_class="other"
                     /note="vertebrate consensus sequence for strong initiation
                     of translation (Kozak, 1987)"
     CDS             396..416
                     /codon_start=1
                     /product="nuclear localization signal of SV40 (simian virus
                     40) large T antigen"
                     /label=SV40 NLS
                     /translation="PKKKRKV"
     CDS             3597..3644
                     /codon_start=1
                     /product="bipartite nuclear localization signal from
                     nucleoplasmin"
                     /label=nucleoplasmin NLS
                     /translation="KRPAATKKAGQAKKKK"
     CDS             3681..3875
                     /codon_start=1
                     /product="Kruppel-associated box (KRAB) transcriptional
                     repression domain from the human zinc finger protein ZNF10
                     (Margolin et al., 1994)"
                     /label=KRAB
                     /translation="RTLVTFKDVFVDFTREEWKLLDTAQQIVYRNVMLENYKNLVSLGY
                     QLTKPDVILRLEKGEEPWLV"
     polyA_signal    3885..3933
                     /note="synthetic polyadenylation signal"
     promoter        3939..4179
                     /label=U6 promoter
                     /note="RNA polymerase III promoter for human U6 snRNA"
     primer_bind     3939..3959
                     /label=hU6-F
                     /note="Human U6 promoter, forward primer"
     primer_bind     4110..4129
                     /label=LKO.1 5'
                     /note="Human U6 promoter, forward primer"
     misc_RNA        4208..4283
                     /label=Sa gRNA scaffold
                     /note="guide RNA scaffold for the Staphylococcus aureus
                     CRISPR/Cas9 system"
     repeat_region   4297..4437
                     /label=AAV2 ITR
                     /note="inverted terminal repeat of adeno-associated virus
                     serotype 2"
     repeat_region   4297..4426
                     /label=AAV2 ITR
     rep_origin      4512..4967
                     /direction=RIGHT
                     /label=f1 ori
                     /note="f1 bacteriophage origin of replication; arrow
                     indicates direction of (+) strand synthesis"
     primer_bind     complement(4599..4618)
                     /label=F1ori-R
                     /note="F1 origin, reverse primer"
     primer_bind     4809..4830
                     /label=F1ori-F
                     /note="F1 origin, forward primer"
     primer_bind     complement(4984..5003)
                     /label=pRS-marker
                     /note="pRS vectors, use to sequence yeast selectable
                     marker"
     primer_bind     5103..5125
                     /label=pGEX 3'
                     /note="pGEX vectors, reverse primer"
     primer_bind     complement(5163..5181)
                     /label=pBRforEco
                     /note="pBR322 vectors, upsteam of EcoRI site, forward
                     primer"
     promoter        5249..5353
                     /gene="bla"
                     /label=AmpR promoter
     CDS             5354..6214
                     /codon_start=1
                     /gene="bla"
                     /product="beta-lactamase"
                     /label=AmpR
                     /note="confers resistance to ampicillin, carbenicillin, and
                     related antibiotics"
                     /translation="MSIQHFRVALIPFFAAFCLPVFAHPETLVKVKDAEDQLGARVGYI
                     ELDLNSGKILESFRPEERFPMMSTFKVLLCGAVLSRIDAGQEQLGRRIHYSQNDLVEYS
                     PVTEKHLTDGMTVRELCSAAITMSDNTAANLLLTTIGGPKELTAFLHNMGDHVTRLDRW
                     EPELNEAIPNDERDTTMPVAMATTLRKLLTGELLTLASRQQLIDWMEADKVAGPLLRSA
                     LPAGWFIADKSGAGERGSRGIIAALGPDGKPSRIVVIYTTGSQATMDERNRQIAEIGAS
                     LIKHW"
     primer_bind     complement(5572..5591)
                     /label=Amp-R
                     /note="Ampicillin resistance gene, reverse primer"
     rep_origin      6385..6973
                     /direction=RIGHT
                     /label=ori
                     /note="high-copy-number ColE1/pMB1/pBR322/pUC origin of
                     replication"
     primer_bind     6874..6893
                     /label=pBR322ori-F
                     /note="pBR322 origin, forward primer"
ORIGIN
        1 cctgcaggca gctgcgcgct cgctcgctca ctgaggccgc ccgggcgtcg ggcgaccttt
       61 ggtcgcccgg cctcagtgag cgagcgagcg cgcagagagg gagtggccaa ctccatcact
      121 aggggttcct gcggcctcta gaaagcttag ctgaatgggg tccgcctctt ttccctgcct
      181 aaacagacag gaactcctgc caattgaggg cgtcaccgct aaggctccgc cccagcctgg
      241 gctccacaac caatgaaggg taatctcgac aaagagcaag gggtggggcg cgggcgcgca
      301 ggtgcagcag cacacaggct ggtcgggagg gcggggcgcg acgtctgccg tgcggggtcc
      361 cggcatcggt tgcgcgcacc ggtgccacca tggccccaaa gaagaagcgg aaggtcggta
      421 tccacggagt cccagcagcc aagcggaact acatcctggg cctggccatc ggcatcacca
      481 gcgtgggcta cggcatcatc gactacgaga cacgggacgt gatcgatgcc ggcgtgcggc
      541 tgttcaaaga ggccaacgtg gaaaacaacg agggcaggcg gagcaagaga ggcgccagaa
      601 ggctgaagcg gcggaggcgg catagaatcc agagagtgaa gaagctgctg ttcgactaca
      661 acctgctgac cgaccacagc gagctgagcg gcatcaaccc ctacgaggcc agagtgaagg
      721 gcctgagcca gaagctgagc gaggaagagt tctctgccgc cctgctgcac ctggccaaga
      781 gaagaggcgt gcacaacgtg aacgaggtgg aagaggacac cggcaacgag ctgtccacca
      841 aagagcagat cagccggaac agcaaggccc tggaagagaa atacgtggcc gaactgcagc
      901 tggaacggct gaagaaagac ggcgaagtgc ggggcagcat caacagattc aagaccagcg
      961 actacgtgaa agaagccaaa cagctgctga aggtgcagaa ggcctaccac cagctggacc
     1021 agagcttcat cgacacctac atcgacctgc tggaaacccg gcggacctac tatgagggac
     1081 ctggcgaggg cagccccttc ggctggaagg acatcaaaga atggtacgag atgctgatgg
     1141 gccactgcac ctacttcccc gaggaactgc ggagcgtgaa gtacgcctac aacgccgacc
     1201 tgtacaacgc cctgaacgac ctgaacaatc tcgtgatcac cagggacgag aacgagaagc
     1261 tggaatatta cgagaagttc cagatcatcg agaacgtgtt caagcagaag aagaagccca
     1321 ccctgaagca gatcgccaaa gaaatcctcg tgaacgaaga ggatattaag ggctacagag
     1381 tgaccagcac cggcaagccc gagttcacca acctgaaggt gtaccacgac atcaaggaca
     1441 ttaccgcccg gaaagagatt attgagaacg ccgagctgct ggatcagatt gccaagatcc
     1501 tgaccatcta ccagagcagc gaggacatcc aggaagaact gaccaatctg aactccgagc
     1561 tgacccagga agagatcgag cagatctcta atctgaaggg ctataccggc acccacaacc
     1621 tgagcctgaa ggccatcaac ctgatcctgg acgagctgtg gcacaccaac gacaaccaga
     1681 tcgctatctt caaccggctg aagctggtgc ccaagaaggt ggacctgtcc cagcagaaag
     1741 agatccccac caccctggtg gacgacttca tcctgagccc cgtcgtgaag agaagcttca
     1801 tccagagcat caaagtgatc aacgccatca tcaagaagta cggcctgccc aacgacatca
     1861 ttatcgagct ggcccgcgag aagaactcca aggacgccca gaaaatgatc aacgagatgc
     1921 agaagcggaa ccggcagacc aacgagcgga tcgaggaaat catccggacc accggcaaag
     1981 agaacgccaa gtacctgatc gagaagatca agctgcacga catgcaggaa ggcaagtgcc
     2041 tgtacagcct ggaagccatc cctctggaag atctgctgaa caaccccttc aactatgagg
     2101 tggaccacat catccccaga agcgtgtcct tcgacaacag cttcaacaac aaggtgctcg
     2161 tgaagcagga agaagccagc aagaagggca accggacccc attccagtac ctgagcagca
     2221 gcgacagcaa gatcagctac gaaaccttca agaagcacat cctgaatctg gccaagggca
     2281 agggcagaat cagcaagacc aagaaagagt atctgctgga agaacgggac atcaacaggt
     2341 tctccgtgca gaaagacttc atcaaccgga acctggtgga taccagatac gccaccagag
     2401 gcctgatgaa cctgctgcgg agctacttca gagtgaacaa cctggacgtg aaagtgaagt
     2461 ccatcaatgg cggcttcacc agctttctgc ggcggaagtg gaagtttaag aaagagcgga
     2521 acaaggggta caagcaccac gccgaggacg ccctgatcat tgccaacgcc gatttcatct
     2581 tcaaagagtg gaagaaactg gacaaggcca aaaaagtgat ggaaaaccag atgttcgagg
     2641 aaaagcaggc cgagagcatg cccgagatcg aaaccgagca ggagtacaaa gagatcttca
     2701 tcacccccca ccagatcaag cacattaagg acttcaagga ctacaagtac agccaccggg
     2761 tggacaagaa gcctaataga gagctgatta acgacaccct gtactccacc cggaaggacg
     2821 acaagggcaa caccctgatc gtgaacaatc tgaacggcct gtacgacaag gacaatgaca
     2881 agctgaaaaa gctgatcaac aagagccccg aaaagctgct gatgtaccac cacgaccccc
     2941 agacctacca gaaactgaag ctgattatgg aacagtacgg cgacgagaag aatcccctgt
     3001 acaagtacta cgaggaaacc gggaactacc tgaccaagta ctccaaaaag gacaacggcc
     3061 ccgtgatcaa gaagattaag tattacggca acaaactgaa cgcccatctg gacatcaccg
     3121 acgactaccc caacagcaga aacaaggtcg tgaagctgtc cctgaagccc tacagattcg
     3181 acgtgtacct ggacaatggc gtgtacaagt tcgtgaccgt gaagaatctg gatgtgatca
     3241 aaaaagaaaa ctactacgaa gtgaatagca agtgctatga ggaagctaag aagctgaaga
     3301 agatcagcaa ccaggccgag tttatcgcct ccttctacaa caacgatctg atcaagatca
     3361 acggcgagct gtatagagtg atcggcgtga acaacgacct gctgaaccgg atcgaagtga
     3421 acatgatcga catcacctac cgcgagtacc tggaaaacat gaacgacaag aggcccccca
     3481 ggatcattaa gacaatcgcc tccaagaccc agagcattaa gaagtacagc acagacattc
     3541 tgggcaacct gtatgaagtg aaatctaaga agcaccctca gatcatcaaa aagggcaaaa
     3601 ggccggcggc cacgaaaaag gccggccagg caaaaaagaa aaagggatcc atggacgcga
     3661 aatcacttac ggcatggtcg agaacactgg ttacgttcaa ggacgtgttt gtggacttta
     3721 cacgtgagga gtggaaattg ctggatactg cgcaacaaat tgtgtatcga aatgtcatgc
     3781 ttgagaatta caagaacctc gtcagtctcg gataccagtt gacgaaaccg gatgtgatcc
     3841 ttaggctcga aaagggggaa gaaccttggc tggtataaga attcaataaa agatctttat
     3901 tttcattaga tctgtgtgtt ggttttttgt gtggtaccga gggcctattt cccatgattc
     3961 cttcatattt gcatatacga tacaaggctg ttagagagat aattggaatt aatttgactg
     4021 taaacacaaa gatattagta caaaatacgt gacgtagaaa gtaataattt cttgggtagt
     4081 ttgcagtttt aaaattatgt tttaaaatgg actatcatat gcttaccgta acttgaaagt
     4141 atttcgattt cttggcttta tatatcttgt ggaaaggacg aaacaccgga gaccacggca
     4201 ggtctcagtt ttagtactct ggaaacagaa tctactaaaa caaggcaaaa tgccgtgttt
     4261 atctcgtcaa cttgttggcg agatttttgc ggccgcagga acccctagtg atggagttgg
     4321 ccactccctc tctgcgcgct cgctcgctca ctgaggccgg gcgaccaaag gtcgcccgac
     4381 gcccgggctt tgcccgggcg gcctcagtga gcgagcgagc gcgcagctgc ctgcaggggc
     4441 gcctgatgcg gtattttctc cttacgcatc tgtgcggtat ttcacaccgc atannnnnnn
     4501 nnnnnnnnnn nnnnnnnnnn nnnnnnnnnn nnnnnnnnnn nnnnnnnnnn nnnnnnnnnn
     4561 nnnnnnnnnn nnnnnnnnnn nnnnnnnntn nnnnnnnnnn nnnnnnnnnn nnnnnnnnnn
     4621 nnnnnnnnnn nnnnncnnnn nnnnnnnnnn nnnnnnnnnn nnnnnnnnnn nnnnnnnnnn
     4681 nnnnnnnnnn nnnnnnnnnn nnnnnnnnnn nnnnnnnnnn nnnnnnnnnn nnnnnnnnnn
     4741 nnnnnnnnnn nnnnnnnnnn nnnnnnnnnn nnnnnnncct ttgacgttgg agtccacgtt
     4801 ctttaatagt ggactcttgt tccaaactgg aacaacactc aactctatct cgggctattc
     4861 ttttgattta taagggattt tgccgatttc ggtctattgg ttaaaaaatg agctgattta
     4921 acaaaaattt aacgcgaatt ttaacaaaat attaacgttt acaattttat ggtgcactct
     4981 cagtacaatc tgctctgatg ccgcatagtt aagccagccc cgacacccgc caacacccgc
     5041 tgacgcgccc tgacgggctt gtctgctccc ggcatccgct tacagacaag ctgtgaccgt
     5101 ctccgggagc tgcatgtgtc agaggttttc accgtcatca ccgaaacgcg cgagacgaaa
     5161 gggcctcgtg atacgcctat ttttataggt taatgtcatg ataataatgg tttcttagac
     5221 gtcaggtggc acttttcggg gaaatgtgcg cggaacccct atttgtttat ttttctaaat
     5281 acattcaaat atgtatccgc tcatgagaca ataaccctga taaatgcttc aataatattg
     5341 aaaaaggaag agtatgagta ttcaacattt ccgtgtcgcc cttattccct tttttgcggc
     5401 attttgcctt cctgtttttg ctcacccaga aacgctggtg aaagtaaaag atgctgaaga
     5461 tcagttgggt gcacgagtgg gttacatcga actggatctc aacagcggta agatccttga
     5521 gagttttcgc cccgaagaac gttttccaat gatgagcact tttaaagttc tgctatgtgg
     5581 cgcggtatta tcccgtattg acgccgggca agagcaactc ggtcgccgca tacactattc
     5641 tcagaatgac ttggttgagt actcaccagt cacagaaaag catcttacgg atggcatgac
     5701 agtaagagaa ttatgcagtg ctgccataac catgagtgat aacactgcgg ccaacttact
     5761 tctgacaacg atcggaggac cgaaggagct aaccgctttt ttgcacaaca tgggggatca
     5821 tgtaactcgc cttgatcgtt gggaaccgga gctgaatgaa gccataccaa acgacgagcg
     5881 tgacaccacg atgcctgtag caatggcaac aacgttgcgc aaactattaa ctggcgaact
     5941 acttactcta gcttcccggc aacaattaat agactggatg gaggcggata aagttgcagg
     6001 accacttctg cgctcggccc ttccggctgg ctggtttatt gctgataaat ctggagccgg
     6061 tgagcgtgga agccgcggta tcattgcagc actggggcca gatggtaagc cctcccgtat
     6121 cgtagttatc tacacgacgg ggagtcaggc aactatggat gaacgaaata gacagatcgc
     6181 tgagataggt gcctcactga ttaagcattg gtaactgtca gaccaagttt actcatatat
     6241 actttagatt gatttaaaac ttcattttta atttaaaagg atctaggtga agatcctttt
     6301 tgataatctc atgaccaaaa tcccttaacg tgagttttcg ttccactgag cgtcagaccc
     6361 cgtagaaaag atcaaaggat cttcttgaga tccttttttt ctgcgcgtaa tctgctgctt
     6421 gcaaacaaaa aaaccaccgc taccagcggt ggtttgtttg ccggatcaag agctaccaac
     6481 tctttttccg aaggtaactg gcttcagcag agcgcagata ccaaatactg ttcttctagt
     6541 gtagccgtag ttaggccacc acttcaagaa ctctgtagca ccgcctacat acctcgctct
     6601 gctaatcctg ttaccagtgg ctgctgccag tggcgataag tcgtgtctta ccgggttgga
     6661 ctcaagacga tagttaccgg ataaggcgca gcggtcgggc tgaacggggg gttcgtgcac
     6721 acagcccagc ttggagcgaa cgacctacac cgaactgaga tacctacagc gtgagctatg
     6781 agaaagcgcc acgcttcccg aagggagaaa ggcggacagg tatccggtaa gcggcagggt
     6841 cggaacagga gagcgcacga gggagcttcc agggggaaac gcctggtatc tttatagtcc
     6901 tgtcgggttt cgccacctct gacttgagcg tcgatttttg tgatgctcgt caggggggcg
     6961 gagcctatgg aaaaacgcca gcaacgcggc ctttttacgg ttcctggcct tttgctggcc
     7021 ttttgctcac atgt
//
